>Addgene plasmid #28283 | PP-G6PI | addgene full sequence | sequence record 235428 | Addgene NGS Result
TTCTTGAAGACGAAAGGGCCTCGTGATACGCCTATTTTTATAGGTTAATGTCATGATAATAATGGTTTCT
TAGACGTCAGGTGGCACTTTTCGGGGAAATGTGCGCGGAACCCCTATTTGTTTATTTTTCTAAATACATT
CAAATATGTATCCGCTCATGAGACAATAACCCTGATAAATGCTTCAATAATATTGAAAAAGGAAGAGTAT
GAGTATTCAACATTTCCGTGTCGCCCTTATTCCCTTTTTTGCGGCATTTTGCCTTCCTGTTTTTGCTCAC
CCAGAAACGCTGGTGAAAGTAAAAGATGCTGAAGATCAGTTGGGTGCACGAGTGGGTTACATCGAACTGG
ATCTCAACAGCGGTAAGATCCTTGAGAGTTTTCGCCCCGAAGAACGTTTTCCAATGATGAGCACTTTTAA
AGTTCTGCTATGTGGCGCGGTATTATCCCGTGTTGACGCCGGGCAAGAGCAACTCGGTCGCCGCATACAC
TATTCTCAGAATGACTTGGTTGAGTACTCACCAGTCACAGAAAAGCATCTTACGGATGGCATGACAGTAA
GAGAATTATGCAGTGCTGCCATAACCATGAGTGATAACACTGCGGCCAACTTACTTCTGACAACGATCGG
AGGACCGAAGGAGCTAACCGCTTTTTTGCACAACATGGGGGATCATGTAACTCGCCTTGATCGTTGGGAA
CCGGAGCTGAATGAAGCCATACCAAACGACGAGCGTGACACCACGATGCCTGCAGCAATGGCAACAACGT
TGCGCAAACTATTAACTGGCGAACTACTTACTCTAGCTTCCCGGCAACAATTAATAGACTGGATGGAGGC
GGATAAAGTTGCAGGACCACTTCTGCGCTCGGCCCTTCCGGCTGGCTGGTTTATTGCTGATAAATCTGGA
GCCGGTGAGCGTGGGTCTCGCGGTATCATTGCAGCACTGGGGCCAGATGGTAAGCCCTCCCGTATCGTAG
TTATCTACACGACGGGGAGTCAGGCAACTATGGATGAACGAAATAGACAGATCGCTGAGATAGGTGCCTC
ACTGATTAAGCATTGGTAACTGTCAGACCAAGTTTACTCATATATACTTTAGATTGATTTAAAACTTCAT
TTTTAATTTAAAAGGATCTAGGTGAAGATCCTTTTTGATAATCTCATGACCAAAATCCCTTAACGTGAGT
TTTCGTTCCACTGAGCGTCAGACCCCGTAGAAAAGATCAAAGGATCTTCTTGAGATCCTTTTTTTCTGCG
CGTAATCTGCTGCTTGCAAACAAAAAAACCACCGCTACCAGCGGTGGTTTGTTTGCCGGATCAAGAGCTA
CCAACTCTTTTTCCGAAGGTAACTGGCTTCAGCAGAGCGCAGATACCAAATACTGTCCTTCTAGTGTAGC
CGTAGTTAGGCCACCACTTCAAGAACTCTGTAGCACCGCCTACATACCTCGCTCTGCTAATCCTGTTACC
AGTGGCTGCTGCCAGTGGCGATAAGTCGTGTCTTACCGGGTTGGACTCAAGACGATAGTTACCGGATAAG
GCGCAGCGGTCGGGCTGAACGGGGGGTTCGTGCACACAGCCCAGCTTGGAGCGAACGACCTACACCGAAC
TGAGATACCTACAGCGTGAGCTATGAGAAAGCGCCACGCTTCCCGAAGGGAGAAAGGCGGACAGGTATCC
GGTAAGCGGCAGGGTCGGAACAGGAGAGCGCACGAGGGAGCTTCCAGGGGGAAACGCCTGGTATCTTTAT
AGTCCTGTCGGGTTTCGCCACCTCTGACTTGAGCGTCGATTTTTGTGATGCTCGTCAGGGGGGCGGAGCC
TATGGAAAAACGCCAGCAACGCGGCCTTTTTACGGTTCCTGGCCTTTTGCTGGCCTTTTGCTCACATGTT
CTTTCCTGCGTTATCCCCTGATTCTGTGGATAACCGTATTACCGCCTTTGAGTGAGCTGATACCGCTCGC
CGCAGCCGAACGACCGAGCGCAGCGAGTCAGTGAGCGAGGAAGCGGAAGAGCGCCTGATGCGGTATTTTC
TCCTTACGCATCTGTGCGGTATTTCACACCGCAATGGTGCACTCTCAGTACAATCTGCTCTGATGCCGCA
TAGTTAAGCCAGTATACACTCCGCTATCGCTACGTGACTGGGTCATGGCTGCGCCCCGACACCCGCCAAC
ACCCGCTGACGCGCCCTGACGGGCTTGTCTGCTCCCGGCATCCGCTTACAGACAAGCTGTGACCGTCTCC
GGGAGCTGCATGTGTCAGAGGTTTTCACCGTCATCACCGAAACGCGCGAGGCAGCTGCGGTAAAGCTCAT
CAGCGTGGTCGTGAAGCGATTCACAGATGTCTGCCTGTTCATCCGCGTCCAGCTCGTTGAGTTTCTCCAG
AAGCGTTAATGTCTGGCTTCTGATAAAGCGGGCCATGTTAAGGGCGGTTTTTTCCTGTTTGGTCACTGAT
GCCTCCGTGTAAGGGGGATTTCTGTTCATGGGGGTAATGATACCGATGAAACGAGAGAGGATGCTCACGA
TACGGGTTACTGATGATGAACATGCCCGGTTACTGGAACGTTGTGAGGGTAAACAACTGGCGGTATGGAT
GCGGCGGGACCAGAGAAAAATCACTCAGGGTCAATGCCAGCGCTTCGTTAATACAGATGTAGGTGTTCCA
CAGGGTAGCCAGCAGCATCCTGCGATGCAGATCCGGAACATAATGGTGCAGGGCGCTGACTTCCGCGTTT
CCAGACTTTACGAAACACGGAAACCGAAGACCATTCATGTTGTTGCTCAGGTCGCAGACGTTTTGCAGCA
GCAGTCGCTTCACGTTCGCTCGCGTATCGGTGATTCATTCTGCTAACCAGTAAGGCAACCCCGCCAGCCT
AGCCGGGTCCTCAACGACAGGAGCACGATCATGCGCACCCGTGGCCAGGACCCAACGCTGCCCGAGATGC
GCCGCGTGCGGCTGCTGGAGATGGCGGACGCGATGGATATGTTCTGCCAAGGGTTGGTTTGCGCATTCAC
AGTTCTCCGCAAGAATTGATTGGCTCCAATTCTTGGAGTGGTGAATCCGTTAGCGAGGTGCCGCCGGCTT
CCATTCAGGTCGAGGTGGCCCGGCTCCATGCACCGCGACGCAACGCGGGGAGGCAGACAAGGTATAGGGC
GGCGCCTACAATCCATGCCAACCCGTTCCATGTGCTCGCCGAGGCGGCATAAATCGCCGTGACGATCAGC
GGTCCAATGATCGAAGTTAGGCTGGTAAGAGCCGCGAGCGATCCTTGAAGCTGTCCCTGATGGTCGTCAT
CTACCTGCCTGGACAGCATGGCCTGCAACGCGGGCATCCCGATGCCGCCGGAAGCGAGAAGAATCATAAT
GGGGAAGGCCATCCAGCCTCGCGTCGCGAACGCCAGCAAGACGTAGCCCAGCGCGTCGGCCGCCATGCCG
GCGATAATGGCCTGCTTCTCGCCGAAACGTTTGGTGGCGGGACCAGTGACGAAGGCTTGAGCGAGGGCGT
GCAAGATTCCGAATACCGCAAGCGACAGGCCGATCATCGTCGCGCTCCAGCGAAAGCGGTCCTCGCCGAA
AATGACCCAGAGCGCTGCCGGCACCTGTCCTACGAGTTGCATGATAAAGAAGACAGTCATAAGTGCGGCG
ACGATAGTCATGCCCCGCGCCCACCGGAAGGAGCTGACTGGGTTGAAGGCTCTCAAGGGCATCGGTCGAG
ATCCCGGTGCCTAATGAGTGAGCTAACTTACATTAATTGCGTTGCGCTCACTGCCCGCTTTCCAGTCGGG
AAACCTGTCGTGCCAGCTGCATTAATGAATCGGCCAACGCGCGGGGAGAGGCGGTTTGCGTATTGGGCGC
CAGGGTGGTTTTTCTTTTCACCAGTGAGACGGGCAACAGCTGATTGCCCTTCACCGCCTGGCCCTGAGAG
AGTTGCAGCAAGCGGTCCACGCTGGTTTGCCCCAGCAGGCGAAAATCCTGTTTGATGGTGGTTAACGGCG
GGATATAACATGAGCTGTCTTCGGTATCGTCGTATCCCACTACCGAGATATCCGCACCAACGCGCAGCCC
GGACTCGGTAATGGCGCGCATTGCGCCCAGCGCCATCTGATCGTTGGCAACCAGCATCGCAGTGGGAACG
ATGCCCTCATTCAGCATTTGCATGGTTTGTTGAAAACCGGACATGGCACTCCAGTCGCCTTCCCGTTCCG
CTATCGGCTGAATTTGATTGCGAGTGAGATATTTATGCCAGCCAGCCAGACGCAGACGCGCCGAGACAGA
ACTTAATGGGCCCGCTAACAGCGCGATTTGCTGGTGACCCAATGCGACCAGATGCTCCACGCCCAGTCGC
GTACCGTCTTCATGGGAGAAAATAATACTGTTGATGGGTGTCTGGTCAGAGACATCAAGAAATAACGCCG
GAACATTAGTGCAGGCAGCTTCCACAGCAATGGCATCCTGGTCATCCAGCGGATAGTTAATGATCAGCCC
ACTGACGCGTTGCGCGAGAAGATTGTGCACCGCCGCTTTACAGGCTTCGACGCCGCTTCGTTCTACCATC
GACACCACCACGCTGGCACCCAGTTGATCGGCGCGAGATTTAATCGCCGCGACAATTTGCGACGGCGCGT
GCAGGGCCAGACTGGAGGTGGCAACGCCAATCAGCAACGACTGTTTGCCCGCCAGTTGTTGTGCCACGCG
GTTGGGAATGTAATTCAGCTCCGCCATCGCCGCTTCCACTTTTTCCCGCGTTTTCGCAGAAACGTGGCTG
GCCTGGTTCACCACGCGGGAAACGGTCTGATAAGAGACACCGGCATACTCTGCGACATCGTATAACGTTA
CTGGTTTCACATTCACCACCCTGAATTGACTCTCTTCCGGGCGCTATCATGCCATACCGCGAAAGGTTTT
GCGCCATTCGATGGTGTCCGGGATCTCGACGCTCTCCCTTATGCGACTCCTGCATTAGGAAGCAGCCCAG
TAGTAGGTTGAGGCCGTTGAGCACCGCCGCCGCAAGGAATGGTGCATGCAAGGAGATGGCGCCCAACAGT
CCCCCGGCCACGGGGCCTGCCACCATACCCACGCCGAAACAAGCGCTCATGAGCCCGAAGTGGCGAGCCC
GATCTTCCCCATCGGTGATGTCGGCGATATAGGCGCCAGCAACCGCACCTGTGGCGCCGGTGATGCCGGC
CACGATGCGTCCGGCGTAGAGGATCGAGATCTCGATCCCGCGAAATTAATACGACTCACTATAGGGGAAT
TGTGAGCGGATAACAATTCCCCTCTAGAAATAATTTTGTTTAACTTTAAGAAGGAGATATACCATGCATC
ATCATCATCATCACAGCAGCGGCAGAGAAAACTTGTATTTCCAGGGCATGAATATGGAGATTACAAATTT
GAAGAGCTATAAGGAACTTGTCACCTTAAGCGCTGAAGAAAAAACAAAGGATCTAAAGGACTATTTAAAT
GATAAGAATAGATCTGAATCGTTAATAAAGAAGTTTAAGAATTTTTATATGGATTTATCTCGTCAAAGGT
ATAGCGAAAAGACTTTAAACAAATTAGTTGAATATGCTGAAGAGGTAGAATTAAAGAAGAAGGTTGAAAA
AACATTTATGGGAGAAAAAGTTAATATGACAGAGAATCGCAGTGTTTTACATACAGCTTTAAGAATACCC
ATAGAGAAAATAAATACACATAAAATAATAATTGATAATAAGAATGTGTTAGAAGACGTACATGGAGTAT
TAAAAAAAATAGAGAAATATTCAGATGACATTAGAAATGGGGTAATAAAAACTTGTAAAAATACAAAATT
TAAAAATGTGATTTGTATTGGTATTGGAGGTTCATATTTAGGTACTGAATTTGTTTATGAAGCTATGAAA
TACTATTATTATAACATGGAATTAAATAAGAATGAGAAAGATCAAGTAAATAATTTTAATAATAATTATG
ATCAAGATAATGTATTTAATGTAAGGTTTTTAGCTAATGTAGATCCAAATGATGTAAATAGAGCTATTCA
AAATTTGGATCAGTATGATACTTTAGTTATTATAATATCTAAAACTTTTACTACTGCTGAAACTATGTTA
AATGCTAGGTCAATAAAAAAATGGTTAAGTTTAAAAATAAAAGATGATGAAAATTTAAGTAAACATATGG
TAGCTGTAAGTACTAATTTGAAATTAACTGATGAATTTGGAATATCAAGAGATAATGTATTTGAATTTTG
GGATTGGGTAGGAGGTCGATTTTCTGTAACTAGTTCTGTTGGTATATTACCCTTATCAATTGCTTTTGGA
TATAAAAATATGAGAAATTTTTTAAATGGTTGTCATGATATGGATGAACATTTTTTACATGCAGATTTAA
AAGAAAACATTCCTGTCTTATTAGCATTAACTAGTTTTTATAATAGTCATTTTTTTGATTATAAAAATGT
TGCTATATTACCATATTTCCAAAATTTATTAAAATTTTCAGCACATATTCAACAATTATCTATGGAAAGT
AATGGAAAATCAGTAGATAGAAATAATCAACCAATCCATTATAATACTTGTCAAGTATATTTTGGTGAAC
CTGGTACAAATGGTCAGCATAGTTTTTATCAATTAATACATCAAGGACAAGTTATACCTGTTGAATTAAT
TGGATTTAAACATTCTCATTTCCCAATTAAATTTGATAAAGAAGTAGTAAGTAATCATGATGAATTAATG
ACTAACTTTTTTGCACAAGCTGATGCATTAGCTATTGGGAAAACATACGAACAAGTAAAAGAAGAAAATG
AAAAAAATAAAATGTCTCCAGAATTATTAACTCATAAAGTTTTTAACGGTAATAGACCATCAACCTTATT
ATTATTTGATGAATTAAATTTCTATACATGTGGTTTATTATTATCCTTATATGAAAGTAGAATTGTCGCT
GAAGGATTTCTATTAAATATTAACAGCTTTGATCAATGGGGGGTAGAGTTGGGTAAGGTTCTAGCAAAAG
AAGTAAGAAATTATTTTAATGACACAAGAAATCAAAAGAAATCAGATAATACCTATAATTTTAATGAATC
TACAAAAATTTTATTAAATTATTACTTGTCCAAATGATGACGAAGCTTGCGGCCGCACTCGAGGATCCGG
CTGCTAACAAAGCCCGAAAGGAAGCTGAGTTGGCTGCTGCCACCGCTGAGCAATAACTAGCATAACCCCT
TGGGGCCTCTAAACGGGTCTTGAGGGGTTTTTTGCTGAAAGGAGGAACTATATCCGGATATCCCGCAAGA
GGCCCGGCAGTACCGGCATAACCAAGCCTATGCCTACAGCATCCAGGGTGACGGTGCCGAGGATGACGAT
GAGCGCATTGTTAGATTTCATACACGGTGCCTGACTGCGTTAGCAATTTAACTGTGATAAACTACCGCAT
TAAAGCTTATCGATGATAAGCTGTCAAACATGAGAA
Features (pLannotate 1.2.2; 20 found; start..end, strand, type, name):
    104..208     +  promoter       AmpR promoter: bla
    209..1069    +  CDS            AmpR: β-lactamase; bla; confers resistance to ampicillin, carbenicillin, and related antibiotics
   1240..1828    +  rep_origin     ori: high-copy-number ColE1/pMB1/pBR322/pUC origin of replication
   2014..2153    -  misc_feature   bom: basis of mobility region from pBR322
   2255..2446    -  CDS            rop: Rop protein, which maintains plasmids at low copy number; rop
   2463..2843    +  CDS            YPB1_ECOLX: Protein predicted: Swiss-Prot protein existence level 4. From Escherichia coli.
   3085..3709    -  CDS            TcR (fragment): tetracycline efflux protein; tet; confers resistance to tetracycline
   3724..3745    -  protein_bind   CAP binding site: CAP binding activates transcription in the presence of cAMP. E. coli catabolite activator protein
   3758..4840    -  CDS            lacI: lac repressor; lacI; The lac repressor binds to the lac operator to inhibit transcription in E. coli. This inhibition can be relieved by adding lactose or isopropyl-β-D-thiogalactopyranoside (IPTG).
   4841..4918    -  promoter       lacI promoter: lacI
   4926..5205    -  CDS            TcR (fragment): tetracycline efflux protein; tet; confers resistance to tetracycline
   5227..5245    +  promoter       T7 promoter: promoter for bacteriophage T7 RNA polymerase
   5246..5270    +  protein_bind   lac operator: The lac repressor binds to the lac operator to inhibit transcription in E. coli. This inhibition can be relieved by adding lactose or isopropyl-β-D-thiogalactopyranoside (IPTG). lac repressor encoded by lacI
   5285..5307    +  RBS            RBS: efficient ribosome binding site from bacteriophage T7 gene 10 (Olins and Rangwala, 1989)
   5315..5333    +  CDS            capTEV™ (fragment): composite tag for in vivo biotinylation, TEV protease cleavage, and 6xHis tagging
   5368..7077    +  CDS            GGI.R1: G6PI_PLAFA - Protein inferred from homology: Swiss-Prot protein existence level 3. From Plasmodium falciparum.
   7140..7189    +  CDS            SET1 (fragment): solubility-enhancement tag derived from T7 phage gene 10B
   7197..7244    +  terminator     T7 terminator: transcription terminator for bacteriophage T7 RNA polymerase
   7267..7371    -  CDS            TcR (fragment): tetracycline efflux protein; tet; confers resistance to tetracycline
   7419..7447    -  promoter       tet promoter: E. coli promoter for tetracycline efflux protein gene
