[The description below was written by a language model from this plasmid's Addgene catalogue record and pLannotate feature annotations shown in this document.]
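Description:
PP-G6PI is a bacterial expression plasmid that carries the Plasmodium falciparum glucose-6-phosphate isomerase gene (locus PF14_0341) in the pET15-MHL backbone, a ligation-independent cloning vector from a structural genomics programme. It is propagated in E. coli under ampicillin selection, with β-lactamase expressed from its own promoter. Replication relies on a ColE1/pBR322-type origin accompanied by the bom mobility region and the rop gene, which is consistent with the low copy number given in the catalogue. Several short tetracycline-resistance fragments and a tet promoter are annotated around the expression cassette. These are non-functional remnants of the pBR322 ancestry typical of pET vectors.

The expression cassette follows the standard T7/lac design. A T7 promoter with an adjacent lac operator drives transcription, a phage T7 gene 10 ribosome binding site directs translation, and a T7 terminator closes the unit. A plasmid-borne lacI gene supplies repressor, so expression stays off until IPTG is added in a host that provides T7 RNA polymerase. The isomerase coding sequence is fused at its N terminus to a backbone-encoded His tag followed by a TEV protease site. This allows metal-affinity purification and later removal of the tag; the short "capTEV" hit in the feature table corresponds to this region. The small "SET1" fragment downstream of the insert is probably just residual vector sequence.

The sequenced record is 7,456 nt, shorter than the sum of the listed backbone and insert sizes, presumably because a backbone stuffer is replaced during cloning, though the record does not say so. The alternative names include crystal structure identifiers, which points to use in recombinant protein production for structural studies.
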