Addgene plasmid #28283: PP-G6PI
Depositing lab: Cheryl Arrowsmith. Depositing organization: University of Toronto.
Backbone
  Vector backbone: pET15-MHL (Addgene plasmid 26092)
  Backbone manufacturer: SGC
  Backbone size w/o insert (bp): 7737
  Vector type: Bacterial Expression
Growth in bacteria
  Bacterial resistance: Ampicillin, 100 μg/mL
  Growth temperature: 37°C
  Growth strain: DH5alpha
  Copy number: Low Copy
Gene/Insert
  Gene/Insert name: PP-G6PI (alt names: PDB ID: 3PR3, 3QKI; glucose-6-phosphate isomerase; PF14_0341)
  Species: Plasmodium falciparum
  Insert size (bp): 1737
  Entrez Gene: PF14_0341 (a.k.a. PF14_0341)
  Tag / fusion protein: His tag with TEV cleavage (N terminal on backbone)
  Cloning method: Restriction Enzyme; 5′ cloning site LIC (unknown if destroyed); 3′ cloning site LIC (unknown if destroyed)
  Sequencing primers: 5′ T7; 3′ T7-term
Terms and licenses: Academic/Nonprofit Terms; Industry Terms: Not Available to Industry
How to cite: PP-G6PI was a gift from Cheryl Arrowsmith (Addgene plasmid # 28283 ; http://n2t.net/addgene:28283 ; RRID:Addgene_28283)
