>Addgene plasmid #28283 | PP-G6PI | depositor partial sequence | sequence record 13402 | Author sequence
ATGAATATGGAGATTACAAATTTGAAGAGCTATAAGGAACTTGTCACCTTAAGCGCTGAAGAAAAAACAA
AGGATCTAAAGGACTATTTAAATGATAAGAATAGATCTGAATCGTTAATAAAGAAGTTTAAGAATTTTTA
TATGGATTTATCTCGTCAAAGGTATAGCGAAAAGACTTTAAACAAATTAGTTGAATATGCTGAAGAGGTA
GAATTAAAGAAGAAGGTTGAAAAAACATTTATGGGAGAAAAAGTTAATATGACAGAGAATCGCAGTGTTT
TACATACAGCTTTAAGAATACCCATAGAGAAAATAAATACACATAAAATAATAATTGATAATAAGAATGT
GTTAGAAGACGTACATGGAGTATTAAAAAAAATAGAGAAATATTCAGATGACATTAGAAATGGGGTAATA
AAAACTTGTAAAAATACAAAATTTAAAAATGTGATTTGTATTGGTATTGGAGGTTCATATTTAGGTACTG
AATTTGTTTATGAAGCTATGAAATACTATTATTATAACATGGAATTAAATAAGAATGAGAAAGATCAAGT
AAATAATTTTAATAATAATTATGATCAAGATAATGTATTTAATGTAAGGTTTTTAGCTAATGTAGATCCA
AATGATGTAAATAGAGCTATTCAAAATTTGGATCAGTATGATACTTTAGTTATTATAATATCTAAAACTT
TTACTACTGCTGAAACTATGTTAAATGCTAGGTCAATAAAAAAATGGTTAAGTTTAAAAATAAAAGATGA
TGAAAATTTAAGTAAACATATGGTAGCTGTAAGTACTAATTTGAAATTAACTGATGAATTTGGAATATCA
AGAGATAATGTATTTGAATTTTGGGATTGGGTAGGAGGTCGATTTTCTGTAACTAGTTCTGTTGGTATAT
TACCCTTATCAATTGCTTTTGGATATAAAAATATGAGAAATTTTTTAAATGGTTGTCATGATATGGATGA
ACATTTTTTACATGCAGATTTAAAAGAAAACATTCCTGTCTTATTAGCATTAACTAGTTTTTATAATAGT
CATTTTTTTGATTATAAAAATGTTGCTATATTACCATATTTCCAAAATTTATTAAAATTTTCAGCACATA
TTCAACAATTATCTATGGAAAGTAATGGAAAATCAGTAGATAGAAATAATCAACCAATCCATTATAATAC
TTGTCAAGTATATTTTGGTGAACCTGGTACAAATGGTCAGCATAGTTTTTATCAATTAATACATCAAGGA
CAAGTTATACCTGTTGAATTAATTGGATTTAAACATTCTCATTTCCCAATTAAATTTGATAAAGAAGTAG
TAAGTAATCATGATGAATTAATGACTAACTTTTTTGCACAAGCTGATGCATTAGCTATTGGGAAAACATA
CGAACAAGTAAAAGAAGAAAATGAAAAAAATAAAATGTCTCCAGAATTATTAACTCATAAAGTTTTTAAC
GGTAATAGACCATCAACCTTATTATTATTTGATGAATTAAATTTCTATACATGTGGTTTATTATTATCCT
TATATGAAAGTAGAATTGTCGCTGAAGGATTTCTATTAAATATTAACAGCTTTGATCAATGGGGGGTAGA
GTTGGGTAAGGTTCTAGCAAAAGAAGTAAGAAATTATTTTAATGACACAAGAAATCAAAAGAAATCAGAT
AATACCTATAATTTTAATGAATCTACAAAAATTTTATTAAATTATTACTTGTCCAAA
