>Addgene plasmid #28283 | PP-G6PI | addgene partial sequence | sequence record 34631 | 28283 with T7
ATTCCCTCTGAATATTTTGTTTACTTTAAGAAGGAGATATACCATGCATCATCATCATCATCACAGCAGC
GGCAGAGAAAACTTGTATTTCCAGGGCATGAATATGGAGATTACAAATTTGAAGAGCTATAAGGAACTTG
TCACCTTAAGCGCTGAAGAAAAAACAAAGGATCTAAAGGACTATTTAAATGATAAGAATAGATCTGAATC
GTTAATAAAGAAGTTTAAGAATTTTTATATGGATTTATCTCGTCAAAGGTATAGCGAAAAGACTTTAAAC
AAATTAGTTGAATATGCTGAAGAGGTAGAATTAAAGAAGAAGGTTGAAAAAACATTTATGGGAGAAAAAG
TTAATATGACAGAGAATCGCAGTGTTTTACATACAGCTTTAAGAATACCCATAGAGAAAATAAATACACA
TAAAATAATAATTGATAATAAGAATGTGTTAGAAGACGTACATGGAGTATTAAAAAAAATAGAGAAATAT
TCAGATGACATTAGAAATGGGGTAATAAAAACTTGTAAAAATACAAAATTTAAAAATGTGATTTGTATTG
GTATTGGAGGTTCATATTTAGGTACTGAATTTGTTTATGAAGCTATGAAATACTATTATTATAACATGGA
ATTAAATAAGAATGAGAAAGATCAAGTAAATAATTTTAATAATAATTATGATCAAGATAATGTATTTAAT
GTAAGGTTTTTAGCTAATGTAGATCCAAATGATGTAAATAGAGCTATTCAAAATTTGGATCAGTATGATA
CTTTAGTTATTATAATATCTAAAACTTTTACTACTGCTGAACTATGTTAAATGCTAGGTCAATAAAAAAT
GGTTAAGTTTAAAAATAAAAGATGATGAAATTTAAGTAA
